Addgene plasmid #154697: pEPYC1CB0439
Purpose: MoClo Level 1 luciferase reporter
Depositing lab: Nicola Patron. Depositing organization: Earlham Institute. Publication: Rational design of minimal synthetic promoters for plants. Cai YM, Kallam K, Tidd H, Gendarini G, Salzman A, Patron NJ. Nucleic Acids Res. 2020 Aug 28. pii: 5897334. doi: 10.1093/nar/gkaa682. PubMed 32856047.
Backbone
  Vector backbone: pICH47732
  Vector type: Synthetic Biology
Growth in bacteria
  Bacterial resistance: Ampicillin, 100 μg/mL
  Growth temperature: 37°C
  Growth strain: NEB Stable
  Copy number: High Copy
Gene/Insert
  Gene/Insert name: MinSyn_004 Firefly luciferase expression cassette [MinSyn_004::TMV::LucF::Flag::ocsT]
  Species: Synthetic
  Cloning method: Restriction Enzyme; 5′ cloning site BsaI (destroyed during cloning); 3′ cloning site BsaI (destroyed during cloning)
Terms and licenses: Academic/Nonprofit Terms; Industry Terms: Not Available to Industry
Depositor comments: Please visit https://www.biorxiv.org/content/10.1101/2020.05.14.095406v1 for bioRxiv preprint.
How to cite: pEPYC1CB0439 was a gift from Nicola Patron (Addgene plasmid # 154697 ; http://n2t.net/addgene:154697 ; RRID:Addgene_154697)
