[The description below was written by a language model from this plasmid's Addgene catalogue record and pLannotate feature annotations shown in this document.]
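Description:
pEPYC1CB0439 is a MoClo (Golden Gate modular cloning) Level 1 plasmid built in the pICH47732 acceptor backbone, carrying a single plant transcriptional unit that reports promoter activity through firefly luciferase. The backbone is a binary-type vector. The annotated sequence (about 7.1 kb) contains left and right border repeats from nopaline C58 T-DNA flanking the cassette. It also carries the broad-host-range IncP oriV origin with its trfA replication initiator, which together allow maintenance in hosts such as Agrobacterium. A high-copy ColE1/pUC-type origin supports propagation in E. coli. Selection is by ampicillin through the bla gene and its native promoter. A short TetR fragment is also annotated and appears to be a backbone remnant. The insert was assembled through BsaI sites that were destroyed during cloning, as is typical of Type IIS one-pot assembly.

The payload is described as MinSyn_004::TMV::LucF::Flag::ocsT. MinSyn_004 is a synthetic minimal plant promoter. It is not picked up by the automated annotation but presumably occupies the unannotated region between the left border and the leader sequence. It is followed by the tobacco mosaic virus Ω 5' leader, a translational enhancer, and then the firefly luciferase (luc+) coding sequence. A FLAG epitope tag is named in the catalogue entry but not separately annotated. The octopine synthase terminator closes the unit.

Luminescence from the cassette provides a quantitative readout of the strength of the designed promoter. The plasmid comes from work on the rational design of minimal synthetic promoters for plants. As a Level 1 module it can be used directly as a reporter or combined with other transcriptional units in higher-level MoClo assemblies.
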