Features (pLannotate 1.2.2; 11 found; start..end, strand, type, name):
     42..66      +  misc_feature   RB T-DNA repeat: right border repeat from nopaline C58 T-DNA
    178..198     -  CDS            TetR (fragment): tetracycline resistance regulatory protein; tetR
    225..1370    -  CDS            trfA: TRFA_ECOLX - Experimental evidence at protein level: Swiss-Prot protein existence level 1. Also involved in plasmid copy number control, promoting intermolecular coupling of protein bound iterons at oriV, which inhibits replication initiation. From Escherichia coli.
   1706..2294    -  rep_origin     ori: high-copy-number ColE1/pMB1/pBR322/pUC origin of replication
   2465..3325    -  CDS            AmpR: β-lactamase; bla; confers resistance to ampicillin, carbenicillin, and related antibiotics
   3326..3430    -  promoter       AmpR promoter: bla
   3517..4148    -  rep_origin     oriV: incP origin of replication
   4240..4264    +  misc_feature   LB T-DNA repeat: left border repeat from nopaline C58 T-DNA
   4553..4608    +  misc_feature   TMV Ω: translational enhancer from the tobacco mosaic virus 5'-leader sequence (Gallie et al., 1988)
   4610..6259    +  CDS            luciferase: firefly luciferase; luc+; enhanced luc+ version of the luciferase gene
   6357..7064    +  terminator     OCS terminator: octopine synthase terminator
>Addgene plasmid #154697 | pEPYC1CB0439 | depositor full sequence | sequence record 299628 | pEPYC1CB0439 sequence 7071 bps
GCAATTGTCTTCTGCACGAAGTGGTTTAAACTATCAGTGTTTGACAGGATATATTGGCGGGTAAACCTAA
GAGAAAAGAGCGTTTATTAGAATAATCGGATATTTAAAAGGGCGTGAAAAGGTTTATCCGTTCGTCCATT
TGTATGTGCATGCCAACCACAGGGTTCCCCAGATCAGGCGCTGGCTGCTGAACCCCCAGCCGGAACTGAC
CCCACAAGGCCCTAGCGTTTGCAATGCACCAGGTCATCATTGACCCAGGCGTGTTCCACCAGGCCGCTGC
CTCGCAACTCTTCGCAGGCTTCGCCGACCTGCTCGCGCCACTTCTTCACGCGGGTGGAATCCGATCCGCA
CATGAGGCGGAAGGTTTCCAGCTTGAGCGGGTACGGCTCCCGGTGCGAGCTGAAATAGTCGAACATCCGT
CGGGCCGTCGGCGACAGCTTGCGGTACTTCTCCCATATGAATTTCGTGTAGTGGTCGCCAGCAAACAGCA
CGACGATTTCCTCGTCGATCAGGACCTGGCAACGGGACGTTTTCTTGCCACGGTCCAGGACGCGGAAGCG
GTGCAGCAGCGACACCGATTCCAGGTGCCCAACGCGGTCGGACGTGAAGCCCATCGCCGTCGCCTGTAGG
CGCGACAGGCATTCCTCGGCCTTCGTGTAATACCGGCCATTGATCGACCAGCCCAGGTCCTGGCAAAGCT
CGTAGAACGTGAAGGTGATCGGCTCGCCGATAGGGGTGCGCTTCGCGTACTCCAACACCTGCTGCCACAC
CAGTTCGTCATCGTCGGCCCGCAGCTCGACGCCGGTGTAGGTGATCTTCACGTCCTTGTTGACGTGGAAA
ATGACCTTGTTTTGCAGCGCCTCGCGCGGGATTTTCTTGTTGCGCGTGGTGAACAGGGCAGAGCGGGCCG
TGTCGTTTGGCATCGCTCGCATCGTGTCCGGCCACGGCGCAATATCGAACAAGGAAAGCTGCATTTCCTT
GATCTGCTGCTTCGTGTGTTTCAGCAACGCGGCCTGCTTGGCCTCGCTGACCTGTTTTGCCAGGTCCTCG
CCGGCGGTTTTTCGCTTCTTGGTCGTCATAGTTCCTCGCGTGTCGATGGTCATCGACTTCGCCAAACCTG
CCGCCTCCTGTTCAAGACGACGCGAACGCTCCACGGCGGCCGATGGCGCGGGCAGGGCAGGGGGAGCCAG
TTGCACGCTGTCGCGCTCGATCTTGGCCGTAGCTTGCTGGACCATCGAGCCGACGGACTGGAAGGTTTCG
CGGGGCGCACGCATGACGGTGCGGCTTGCGATGGTTTCGGCATCCTCGGCGGAAAACCCCGCGTCGATCA
GTTCTTGCCTGTATGCCTTCCGGTCAAACGTCCGATTCATTCACCCTCCTTGCGGGATTGCCCCGACTCA
CGCCGGGGCAATGTGCCCTTATTCCTGATTTGACCCGCCTGGTGCCTTGGTGTCCAGATAATCCACCTTA
TCGGCAATGAAGTCGGTCCCGTAGACCGTCTGGCCGTCCTTCTCGTACTTGGTATTCCGAATCTTGCCCT
GCACGAATACCAGCGACCCCTTGCCCAAATACTTGCCGTGGGCCTCGGCCTGAGAGCCAAAACACTTGAT
GCGGAAGAAGTCGGTGCGCTCCTGCTTGTCGCCGGCATCGTTGCGCCACATCTAGGATCTGCCAGGAACC
GTAAAAAGGCCGCGTTGCTGGCGTTTTTCCATAGGCTCCGCCCCCCTGACGAGCATCACAAAAATCGACG
CTCAAGTCAGAGGTGGCGAAACCCGACAGGACTATAAAGATACCAGGCGTTTCCCCCTGGAAGCTCCCTC
GTGCGCTCTCCTGTTCCGACCCTGCCGCTTACCGGATACCTGTCCGCCTTTCTCCCTTCGGGAAGCGTGG
CGCTTTCTCATAGCTCACGCTGTAGGTATCTCAGTTCGGTGTAGGTCGTTCGCTCCAAGCTGGGCTGTGT
GCACGAACCCCCCGTTCAGCCCGACCGCTGCGCCTTATCCGGTAACTATCGTCTTGAGTCCAACCCGGTA
AGACACGACTTATCGCCACTGGCAGCAGCCACTGGTAACAGGATTAGCAGAGCGAGGTATGTAGGCGGTG
CTACAGAGTTCTTGAAGTGGTGGCCTAACTACGGCTACACTAGAAGAACAGTATTTGGTATCTGCGCTCT
GCTGAAGCCAGTTACCTTCGGAAAAAGAGTTGGTAGCTCTTGATCCGGCAAACAAACCACCGCTGGTAGC
GGTGGTTTTTTTGTTTGCAAGCAGCAGATTACGCGCAGAAAAAAAGGATCTCAAGAAGATCCTTTGATCT
TTTCTACGGGGTCTGACGCTCAGTGGAACGAAAACTCACGTTAAGGGATTTTGGTCATGAGATTATCAAA
AAGGATCTTCACCTAGATCCTTTTAAATTAAAAATGAAGTTTTAAATCAATCTAAAGTATATATGAGTAA
ACTTGGTCTGACAGTTACCAATGCTTAATCAGTGAGGCACCTATCTCAGCGATCTGTCTATTTCGTTCAT
CCATAGTTGCCTGACTCCCCGTCGTGTAGATAACTACGATACGGGAGGGCTTACCATCTGGCCCCAGTGC
TGCAATGATACCGCGAGAACCACGCTCACCGGCTCCAGATTTATCAGCAATAAACCAGCCAGCCGGAAGG
GCCGAGCGCAGAAGTGGTCCTGCAACTTTATCCGCCTCCATCCAGTCTATTAATTGTTGCCGGGAAGCTA
GAGTAAGTAGTTCGCCAGTTAATAGTTTGCGCAACGTTGTTGCCATTGCTACAGGCATCGTGGTGTCACG
CTCGTCGTTTGGTATGGCTTCATTCAGCTCCGGTTCCCAACGATCAAGGCGAGTTACATGATCCCCCATG
TTGTGCAAAAAAGCGGTTAGCTCCTTCGGTCCTCCGATCGTTGTCAGAAGTAAGTTGGCCGCAGTGTTAT
CACTCATGGTTATGGCAGCACTGCATAATTCTCTTACTGTCATGCCATCCGTAAGATGCTTTTCTGTGAC
TGGTGAGTACTCAACCAAGTCATTCTGAGAATAGTGTATGCGGCGACCGAGTTGCTCTTGCCCGGCGTCA
ATACGGGATAATACCGCGCCACATAGCAGAACTTTAAAAGTGCTCATCATTGGAAAACGTTCTTCGGGGC
GAAAACTCTCAAGGATCTTACCGCTGTTGAGATCCAGTTCGATGTAACCCACTCGTGCACCCAACTGATC
TTCAGCATCTTTTACTTTCACCAGCGTTTCTGGGTGAGCAAAAACAGGAAGGCAAAATGCCGCAAAAAAG
GGAATAAGGGCGACACGGAAATGTTGAATACTCATACTCTTCCTTTTTCAATATTATTGAAGCATTTATC
AAGGTTATTGTCTCATGAGCGGATACATATTTGAATGTATTTAGAAAAATAAACAAATAGGGGTTCCGCG
CACGAATTGGCCAGCGCTGCCATTTTTGGGGTGAGGCCGTTCGCGGCCGAGGGGCGCAGCCCCTGGGGGG
ATGGGAGGCCCGCGTTAGCGGGCCGGGAGGGTTCGAGAAGGGGGGGCACCCCCCTTCGGCGTGCGCGGTC
ACGCGCACAGGGCGCAGCCCTGGTTAAAAACAAGGTTTATAAATATTGGTTTAAAAGCAGGTTAAAAGAC
AGGTTAGCGGTGGCCGAAAAACGGGCGGAAACCCTTGCAAATGCTGGATTTTCTGCCTGTGGACAGCCCC
TCAAATGTCAATAGGTGCGCCCCTCATCTGTCAGCACTCTGCCCCTCAAGTGTCAAGGATCGCGCCCCTC
ATCTGTCAGTAGTCGCGCCCCTCAAGTGTCAATACCGCAGGGCACTTATCCCCAGGCTTGTCCACATCAT
CTGTGGGAAACTCGCGTAAAATCAGGCGTTTTCGCCGATTTGCGAGGCTGGCCAGCTCCACGTCGCCGGC
CGAAATCGAGCCTGCCCCTCATCTGTCAACGCCGCGCCGGGTGAGTCGGCCCCTCAAGTGTCAACGTCCG
CCCCTCATCTGTCAGTGAGGGCCAAGTTTTCCGCGAGGTATCCACAACGCCGGCGGCCGCGGTGTCTCGC
ACACGGCTTCGACGGCGTTTCTGGCGCGTTTGCAGGGCCATAGACGGCCGCCAGCCCAGCGGCGAGGGCA
ACCAGCCCGGTGAGCGTCGCAAAGGAGATCCTGATCTGACTGATGGGCTGCCTGTATCGAGTGGTGATTT
TGTGCCGAGCTGCCGGTCGGGGAGCTGTTGGCTGGCTGGTGGCAGGATATATTGTGGTGTAAACAAATTG
ACGCTTAGACAACTTAATAACACATTGCGGACGTTTTTAATGTACTGGGGTGGATGCAGTGGGCCCCACT
CTGTGAAGACAATGCCGAATTCGGATCCGGAGGGAGGCGTGTCGTTTTAGTGAGGGCTTTGTCAAAAGCT
AAAAAAGATGATGCGCTTTGTCAAAAGCTAAAAAAGATGATGCGCTTTGTCAAAAGCTAAAAAAGATGAT
GCCTATATAAGGTTTTGCTATTCATTGAAAGCAGTAGTGACTGATTTGTATATAATGTACTGTATTTTTA
CAACAATTACCAACAACAACAAACAACAAACAACATTACAATTACTATTTACAATTACAATGGAGGACGC
CAAAAACATAAAGAAAGGCCCGGCGCCATTCTATCCGCTGGAAGATGGAACCGCTGGAGAGCAACTGCAT
AAGGCTATGAAGAGATACGCCCTGGTTCCTGGAACAATTGCTTTTACAGATGCACATATCGAGGTGGACA
TCACTTACGCTGAGTACTTCGAAATGTCCGTTCGGTTGGCAGAAGCTATGAAACGATATGGGCTGAATAC
AAATCACAGAATCGTCGTATGCAGTGAAAACTCTCTTCAATTCTTTATGCCGGTGTTGGGCGCGTTATTT
ATCGGAGTTGCAGTTGCGCCCGCGAACGACATTTATAATGAACGTGAATTGCTCAACAGTATGGGCATTT
CGCAGCCTACCGTGGTGTTCGTTTCCAAAAAGGGGTTGCAAAAAATTTTGAACGTGCAAAAAAAGCTCCC
AATCATCCAAAAAATTATTATCATGGATTCTAAAACGGATTACCAGGGATTTCAGTCGATGTACACGTTC
GTCACATCTCATCTACCTCCCGGTTTTAATGAATACGATTTTGTGCCAGAGTCCTTCGATAGGGACAAGA
CAATTGCACTGATCATGAACTCCTCTGGATCTACTGGTCTGCCTAAAGGTGTCGCTCTGCCTCATAGAAC
TGCCTGCGTGAGATTCTCGCATGCCAGAGATCCTATTTTTGGCAATCAAATCATTCCGGATACTGCGATT
TTAAGTGTTGTTCCATTCCATCACGGTTTTGGAATGTTTACTACACTCGGATATTTGATATGTGGATTTC
GAGTCGTCTTAATGTATAGATTTGAAGAAGAACTGTTTCTGAGGAGCCTTCAGGATTACAAGATTCAAAG
TGCGCTGCTGGTGCCAACCCTATTCTCCTTCTTCGCCAAAAGCACTCTGATTGACAAATACGATTTATCT
AATTTACACGAAATTGCTTCTGGTGGCGCTCCCCTCTCTAAGGAAGTCGGGGAAGCGGTTGCCAAGAGGT
TCCATCTGCCAGGTATCAGGCAAGGATATGGGCTCACTGAGACTACATCAGCTATTCTGATTACACCCGA
GGGGGATGATAAACCGGGCGCGGTCGGTAAAGTTGTTCCATTTTTTGAAGCGAAGGTTGTGGATCTGGAT
ACCGGGAAAACGCTGGGCGTTAATCAAAGAGGCGAACTGTGTGTGAGAGGTCCTATGATTATGTCCGGTT
ATGTAAACAATCCGGAAGCGACCAACGCCTTGATTGACAAGGATGGATGGCTACATTCTGGAGACATAGC
TTACTGGGACGAGGACGAACACTTCTTCATCGTTGACCGCCTGAAGTCTCTGATTAAGTACAAAGGCTAT
CAGGTGGCTCCCGCTGAATTGGAATCCATCTTGCTCCAACACCCCAACATCTTCGACGCAGGTGTCGCAG
GTCTGCCCGACGATGACGCCGGTGAACTTCCCGCCGCCGTTGTTGTTTTGGAGCACGGAAAGACGATGAC
GGAAAAAGAGATCGTGGATTACGTCGCCAGTCAAGTAACAACCGCGAAAAAGTTGCGCGGAGGAGTTGTG
TTTGTGGACGAAGTACCGAAAGGTCTTACCGGAAAACTCGACGCAAGAAAAATCAGAGAGATCCTCATAA
AGGCCAAGAAGGGCGGAAAGATCGCCGTGGGTTCGGATTATAAGGACCATGACGGAGACTATAAGGACCA
TGACCTCGACGCTGCAGCAGCGGATTATAAGGACGATGACGATAAGTGAGCTTGTCCTGCTTTAATGAGA
TATGCGAGAAGCCTATGATCGCATGATATTTGCTTTCAATTCTGTTGTGCACGTTGTAAAAAACCTGAGC
ATGTGTAGCTCAGATCCTTACCGCCGGTTTCGGTTCATTCTAATGAATATATCACCCGTTACTATCGTAT
TTTTATGAATAATATTCTCCGTTCAATTTACTGATTGTACCCTACTACTTATATGTACAATATTAAAATG
AAAACAATATATTGTGCTGAATAGGTTTATAGCGACATCTATGATAGAGCGCCACAATAACAAACAATTG
CGTTTTATTATTACAAATCCAATTTTAAAAAAAGCGGCAGAACCGGTCAAACCTAAAAGACTGATTACAT
AAATCTTATTCAAATTTCAAAAGTGCCCCAGGGGCTAGTATCTACGACACACCGAGCGGCGAACTAATAA
CGCTCACTGAAGGGAACTCCGGTTCCCCGCCGGCGCGCATGGGTGAGATTCCTTGAAGTTGAGTATTGGC
CGTCCGCTCTACCGAAAGTTACGGGCACCATTCAACCCGGTCCAGCACGGCGGCCGGGTAACCGACTTGC
TGCCCCGAGAATTATGCAGCATTTTTTTGGTGTATGTGGGCCCCAAATGAAGTGCAGGTCAAACCTTGAC
AGTGACGACAAATCGTTGGGCGGGTCCAGGGCGAATTTTGCGACAACATGTCGAGGCTCAGCAGGACCGC
T
